>Addgene plasmid #225244 | pcDNA3.1-iPASnFR-L-mScarlet3-3xFLAG-Rab5 | addgene full sequence | sequence record 445256 | Addgene NGS Result
GACGGATCGGGAGATCTCCCGATCCCCTATGGTGCACTCTCAGTACAATCTGCTCTGATGCCGCATAGTT
AAGCCAGTATCTGCTCCCTGCTTGTGTGTTGGAGGTCGCTGAGTAGTGCGCGAGCAAAATTTAAGCTACA
ACAAGGCAAGGCTTGACCGACAATTGCATGAAGAATCTGCTTAGGGTTAGGCGTTTTGCGCTGCTTCGCG
ATGTACGGGCCAGATATACGCGTTGACATTGATTATTGACTAGTTATTAATAGTAATCAATTACGGGGTC
ATTAGTTCATAGCCCATATATGGAGTTCCGCGTTACATAACTTACGGTAAATGGCCCGCCTGGCTGACCG
CCCAACGACCCCCGCCCATTGACGTCAATAATGACGTATGTTCCCATAGTAACGCCAATAGGGACTTTCC
ATTGACGTCAATGGGTGGAGTATTTACGGTAAACTGCCCACTTGGCAGTACATCAAGTGTATCATATGCC
AAGTACGCCCCCTATTGACGTCAATGACGGTAAATGGCCCGCCTGGCATTATGCCCAGTACATGACCTTA
TGGGACTTTCCTACTTGGCAGTACATCTACGTATTAGTCATCGCTATTACCATGGTGATGCGGTTTTGGC
AGTACATCAATGGGCGTGGATAGCGGTTTGACTCACGGGGATTTCCAAGTCTCCACCCCATTGACGTCAA
TGGGAGTTTGTTTTGGCACCAAAATCAACGGGACTTTCCAAAATGTCGTAACAACTCCGCCCCATTGACG
CAAATGGGCGGTAGGCGTGTACGGTGGGAGGTCTATATAAGCAGAGCTCTCTGGCTAACTAGAGAACCCA
CTGCTTACTGGCTTATCGAAATTAATACGACTCACTATAGGGAGACCCAAGCTGGCTAGCGTTTAAACTT
AAGCTTGCCACCATGAACACGTTGACGGTTTACAATTGGGGTGATTACATCGACCCTGCATTAATCCGTA
AGTTCGAGAAGCAAACGGGTATAAAGGTTATATATCAGACGTTTGACTCCAATGAAGCAATGATGGCAAA
GATTGCTCAAGGTGGAGCAACGTTCGACGTAGCAGTTCCATCTGAGTACGCGATCTCTAAGATGAAGGAA
GATGGATTGCTGATCCCCTTAGACCATTCAAAATTACCTAACCTCAAATACATTAATCCGCGCTTCTTAA
ATTTAAGCTTCGACCCCGGAAACAGATACTCTGTCCCCTACTTCTGGGGTACCGTGGGGATAGTTTACAA
TCCCGGCATGTTGGGTGGTAAGAAGATCACTTCTTGGAACGACTTGTGGGATCCAGACCTGCGCAATCAG
ATCCTGCTTGTTGACGGAGCTCGTGCGGTAATCGGAATGGGACTTAACTCACTCCACTATTCACTCAACG
ACACCAATAAAGAGCATCTCAAGAAGGCCAAAGAGAAGTTGGACAGACTCGTGCCAAATGTGAAAGCCAT
AGTCGGGGATGAAATCAAGATGTTGCTGGCGAATGAGGAAGCAGCGATAGGAGTTGTGTGGAGTGGGGAC
GCTGCGGAGATCATCGCCGAAAATGACAAGTTGGATTACGTGGTGCCCAAAGAGGGATCGAACTTGTGGT
TCGACAATATGGTGATTCCAAAGACCGCGAAGAATATTGAAGGAGCACATAAATTCATTAACTTCATGCT
GGACCCAAAGAATGCGGCGCAGAACGCCGAGTTTGTTGGCTATTCAACCCCAAATAAGAAGGCTTTGGAT
TACATGCCTAAGGAAATCACAGAGTCTAAGAGGCACACGGTCTATATCACCGCCGACAAGCAGAAGAACG
GCATCAAGGCGAACTTCAAGATCCACCTTAACGTGGAGGACGGCAGCGTGCAGCTCGCCGACCACTACCA
GCAGAACACCCCCATCGGCGACGGCCCCGTGCTGCTGCCCGACAACCACTACCTGAGCTATCAGTCCGTG
CTGAGCAAAGACCCCAACGAGAAGCGCGATCACATGGTCCTGCTGGAGTTCGTGACCGCCACCGGGAACT
CTCTCGGCATGGACGAGCTGTACAAGGGCGGTACCGGAGGGAGCATGAGCAAGGGCGAGGAGCTGTTCAC
CGGGGTGGTGCCCATCCTGGTCGAGCTGGACGGCGACGTAAACGGCCACAAGTTCAGCGTGCGCGGCGAG
GGCGAGGGCGATGCCACCAACGGCAAGCTAACCCTGAAGTTCATCTGCACCACCGGCAAGCTGCCCGTGC
CCTGGCCCACCCTCGTGACCACCCTGAGCTACGGCGTGCAGTGCTTCGCCCGCTACCCCGACCACATGAA
GCAGCACGACTTCTTCAAGTCCGCCATGCCCGAAGGCTACGTCCAGGAGCGCACCATCAGCTTCAAGGAC
GACGGAACCTACAAGACCCGCGCCGAGGTGAAGTTAGAGGGCGACACCCTGGTGAACCGCATCGAGCTAA
AGGGCATCGACTTCAAGGAGGACGGCAACATCCTGGGGCACAAGCTGGAGTACAACTTTAACTATCATGA
CAAGCGGTTCTATCCCGATTTCGACTCAATCGGCAATTTAGAAGTTTACAAGAATCTTGGAAAGCGTATG
TTGGCTTACTACAATGAACTGTTCCTGCAATTTAAGATGCACCGCAATGCTGTGGGCCAGGACACGCAGG
AGCGTGAATTCGATAGCACCGAGGCAGTGATCAAGGAGTTCATGCGGTTCAAGGTGCACATGGAGGGCTC
CATGAACGGCCACGAGTTCGAGATCGAGGGCGAGGGCGAGGGCCGCCCCTACGAGGGCACCCAGACCGCC
AAGCTGAGGGTGACCAAGGGTGGCCCCCTGCCCTTCTCCTGGGACATCCTGTCCCCTCAGTTCATGTACG
GCTCCAGGGCCTTCACGAAGCACCCCGCCGACATCCCCGACTACTGGAAGCAGTCCTTCCCCGAGGGCTT
CAAGTGGGAGCGCGTGATGAACTTCGAGGACGGCGGCGCCGTGTCCGTGGCCCAGGACACCTCCCTGGAG
GACGGCACCCTGATCTACAAGGTGAAGCTCCGCGGCACCAACTTCCCTCCTGACGGCCCCGTAATGCAGA
AGAAGACAATGGGCTGGGAAGCATCCACCGAGCGGTTGTACCCCGAGGACGTCGTGCTGAAGGGCGACAT
TAAGATGGCCCTGCGCCTGAAGGACGGCGGCCGCTACCTGGCGGACTTCAAGACCACCTACAGGGCCAAG
AAGCCCGTGCAGATGCCCGGCGCCTTCAACATCGACCGCAAGTTGGACATCACATCCCACAACGAGGACT
ACACCGTGGTGGAACAGTACGAACGCTCCGTGGCCCGCCACTCCACCGGCGGCTCCGGTGGCTCCGACTA
CAAAGACCATGACGGTGATTATAAAGATCATGACATCGATTACAAGGATGACGATGACAAGCTCAAGCTT
CGAATTCCGATGGCTAGTCGAGGCGCAACAAGACCCAACGGGCCAAATACTGGAAATAAAATATGCCAGT
TCAAACTAGTACTTCTGGGAGAGTCCGCTGTTGGCAAATCAAGCCTAGTGCTTCGTTTTGTGAAAGGCCA
ATTTCATGAATTTCAAGAGAGTACCATTGGGGCTGCTTTTCTAACCCAAACTGTATGTCTTGATGACACT
ACAGTAAAGTTTGAAATATGGGATACAGCTGGTCAAGAACGATACCATAGCCTAGCACCAATGTACTACA
GAGGAGCACAAGCAGCCATAGTTGTATATGATATCACAAATGAGGAGTCCTTTGCAAGAGCAAAAAATTG
GGTTAAAGAACTTCAGAGGCAAGCAAGTCCTAACATTGTAATAGCTTTATCGGGAAACAAGGCCGACCTA
GCAAATAAAAGAGCAGTAGATTTCCAGGAAGCACAGTCCTATGCAGATGACAATAGTTTATTATTCATGG
AGACATCCGCTAAAACATCAATGAATGTAAATGAAATATTCATGGCAATAGCTAAAAAATTGCCAAAGAA
TGAACCACAAAATCCAGGAGCAAATTCTGCCAGAGGAAGAGGAGTAGACCTTACCGAACCCACACAACCA
ACCAGGAATCAGTGTTGTAGTAACTAATCTAGAGGGCCCGTTTAAACCCGCTGATCAGCCTCGACTGTGC
CTTCTAGTTGCCAGCCATCTGTTGTTTGCCCCTCCCCCGTGCCTTCCTTGACCCTGGAAGGTGCCACTCC
CACTGTCCTTTCCTAATAAAATGAGGAAATTGCATCGCATTGTCTGAGTAGGTGTCATTCTATTCTGGGG
GGTGGGGTGGGGCAGGACAGCAAGGGGGAGGATTGGGAAGACAATAGCAGGCATGCTGGGGATGCGGTGG
GCTCTATGGCTTCTGAGGCGGAAAGAACCAGCTGGGGCTCTAGGGGGTATCCCCACGCGCCCTGTAGA
[110 nt withheld, positions 4409-4518]
C
[91 nt withheld, positions 4520-4610]
A
[49 nt withheld, positions 4612-4660]
CCTTTGACGTTGGAGTCCACGTTCTTT
[37 nt withheld, positions 4688-4724]
ACCCTATCTCGGTCTATTCTTTTGATTTATAAGGGATTTTGCCGATTTCGGCCTATTGGTTAAAAAATGA
GCTGATTTAACAAAAATTTAACGCGAATTAATTCTGTGGAATGTGTGTCAGTTAGGGTGTGGAAAGTCCC
CAGGCTCCCCAGCAGGCAGAAGTATGCAAAGCATGCATCTCAATTAGTCAGCAACCAGGTGTGGAAAGTC
CCCAGGCTCCCCAGCAGGCAGAAGTATGCAAAGCATGCATCTCAATTAGTCAGCAACCATAGTCCCGCCC
CTAACTCCGCCCATCCCGCCCCTAACTCCGCCCAGTTCCGCCCATTCTCCGCCCCATGGCTGACTAATTT
TTTTTATTTATGCAGAGGCCGAGGCCGCCTCTGCCTCTGAGCTATTCCAGAAGTAGTGAGGAGGCTTTTT
TGGAGGCCTAGGCTTTTGCAAAAAGCTCCCGGGAGCTTATATATCCATTTTCGGATCTGATCAAGAGACA
GGATGAGGATCGTTTCGCATGATTGAACAAGATGGATTGCACGCAGGTTCTCCGGCCGCTTGGGTGGAGA
GGCTATTCGGCTATGACTGGGCACAACAGACAATCGGCTGCTCTGATGCCGCCGTGTTCCGGCTGTCAGC
GCAGGGGCGCCCGGTTCTTTTTGTCAAGACCGACCTGTCCGGTGCCCTGAATGAACTGCAGGACGAGGCA
GCGCGGCTATCGTGGCTGGCCACGACGGGCGTTCCTTGCGCAGCTGTGCTCGACGTTGTCACTGAAGCGG
GAAGGGACTGGCTGCTATTGGGCGAAGTGCCGGGGCAGGATCTCCTGTCATCTCACCTTGCTCCTGCCGA
GAAAGTATCCATCATGGCTGATGCAATGCGGCGGCTGCATACGCTTGATCCGGCTACCTGCCCATTCGAC
CACCAAGCGAAACATCGCATCGAGCGAGCACGTACTCGGATGGAAGCCGGTCTTGTCGATCAGGATGATC
TGGACGAAGAGCATCAGGGGCTCGCGCCAGCCGAACTGTTCGCCAGGCTCAAGGCGCGCATGCCCGACGG
CGAGGATCTCGTCGTGACCCATGGCGATGCCTGCTTGCCGAATATCATGGTGGAAAATGGCCGCTTTTCT
GGATTCATCGACTGTGGCCGGCTGGGTGTGGCGGACCGCTATCAGGACATAGCGTTGGCTACCCGTGATA
TTGCTGAAGAGCTTGGCGGCGAATGGGCTGACCGCTTCCTCGTGCTTTACGGTATCGCCGCTCCCGATTC
GCAGCGCATCGCCTTCTATCGCCTTCTTGACGAGTTCTTCTGAGCGGGACTCTGGGGTTCGAAATGACCG
ACCAAGCGACGCCCAACCTGCCATCACGAGATTTCGATTCCACCGCCGCCTTCTATGAAAGGTTGGGCTT
CGGAATCGTTTTCCGGGACGCCGGCTGGATGATCCTCCAGCGCGGGGATCTCATGCTGGAGTTCTTCGCC
CACCCCAACTTGTTTATTGCAGCTTATAATGGTTACAAATAAAGCAATAGCATCACAAATTTCACAAATA
AAGCATTTTTTTCACTGCATTCTAGTTGTGGTTTGTCCAAACTCATCAATGTATCTTATCATGTCTGTAT
ACCGTCGACCTCTAGCTAGAGCTTGGCGTAATCATGGTCATAGCTGTTTCCTGTGTGAAATTGTTATCCG
CTCACAATTCCACACAACATACGAGCCGGAAGCATAAAGTGTAAAGCCTGGGGTGCCTAATGAGTGAGCT
AACTCACATTAATTGCGTTGCGCTCACTGCCCGCTTTCCAGTCGGGAAACCTGTCGTGCCAGCTGCATTA
ATGAATCGGCCAACGCGCGGGGAGAGGCGGTTTGCGTATTGGGCGCTCTTCCGCTTCCTCGCTCACTGAC
TCGCTGCGCTCGGTCGTTCGGCTGCGGCGAGCGGTATCAGCTCACTCAAAGGCGGTAATACGGTTATCCA
CAGAATCAGGGGATAACGCAGGAAAGAACATGTGAGCAAAAGGCCAGCAAAAGGCCAGGAACCGTAAAAA
GGCCGCGTTGCTGGCGTTTTTCCATAGGCTCCGCCCCCCTGACGAGCATCACAAAAATCGACGCTCAAGT
CAGAGGTGGCGAAACCCGACAGGACTATAAAGATACCAGGCGTTTCCCCCTGGAAGCTCCCTCGTGCGCT
CTCCTGTTCCGACCCTGCCGCTTACCGGATACCTGTCCGCCTTTCTCCCTTCGGGAAGCGTGGCGCTTTC
TCATAGCTCACGCTGTAGGTATCTCAGTTCGGTGTAGGTCGTTCGCTCCAAGCTGGGCTGTGTGCACGAA
CCCCCCGTTCAGCCCGACCGCTGCGCCTTATCCGGTAACTATCGTCTTGAGTCCAACCCGGTAAGACACG
ACTTATCGCCACTGGCAGCAGCCACTGGTAACAGGATTAGCAGAGCGAGGTATGTAGGCGGTGCTACAGA
GTTCTTGAAGTGGTGGCCTAACTACGGCTACACTAGAAGAACAGTATTTGGTATCTGCGCTCTGCTGAAG
CCAGTTACCTTCGGAAAAAGAGTTGGTAGCTCTTGATCCGGCAAACAAACCACCGCTGGTAGCGGTGGTT
TTTTTGTTTGCAAGCAGCAGATTACGCGCAGAAAAAAAGGATCTCAAGAAGATCCTTTGATCTTTTCTAC
GGGGTCTGACGCTCAGTGGAACGAAAACTCACGTTAAGGGATTTTGGTCATGAGATTATCAAAAAGGATC
TTCACCTAGATCCTTTTAAATTAAAAATGAAGTTTTAAATCAATCTAAAGTATATATGAGTAAACTTGGT
CTGACAGTTACCAATGCTTAATCAGTGAGGCACCTATCTCAGCGATCTGTCTATTTCGTTCATCCATAGT
TGCCTGACTCCCCGTCGTGTAGATAACTACGATACGGGAGGGCTTACCATCTGGCCCCAGTGCTGCAATG
ATACCGCGAGACCCACGCTCACCGGCTCCAGATTTATCAGCAATAAACCAGCCAGCCGGAAGGGCCGAGC
GCAGAAGTGGTCCTGCAACTTTATCCGCCTCCATCCAGTCTATTAATTGTTGCCGGGAAGCTAGAGTAAG
TAGTTCGCCAGTTAATAGTTTGCGCAACGTTGTTGCCATTGCTACAGGCATCGTGGTGTCACGCTCGTCG
TTTGGTATGGCTTCATTCAGCTCCGGTTCCCAACGATCAAGGCGAGTTACATGATCCCCCATGTTGTGCA
AAAAAGCGGTTAGCTCCTTCGGTCCTCCGATCGTTGTCAGAAGTAAGTTGGCCGCAGTGTTATCACTCAT
GGTTATGGCAGCACTGCATAATTCTCTTACTGTCATGCCATCCGTAAGATGCTTTTCTGTGACTGGTGAG
TACTCAACCAAGTCATTCTGAGAATAGTGTATGCGGCGACCGAGTTGCTCTTGCCCGGCGTCAATACGGG
ATAATACCGCGCCACATAGCAGAACTTTAAAAGTGCTCATCATTGGAAAACGTTCTTCGGGGCGAAAACT
CTCAAGGATCTTACCGCTGTTGAGATCCAGTTCGATGTAACCCACTCGTGCACCCAACTGATCTTCAGCA
TCTTTTACTTTCACCAGCGTTTCTGGGTGAGCAAAAACAGGAAGGCAAAATGCCGCAAAAAAGGGAATAA
GGGCGACACGGAAATGTTGAATACTCATACTCTTCCTTTTTCAATATTATTGAAGCATTTATCAGGGTTA
TTGTCTCATGAGCGGATACATATTTGAATGTATTTAGAAAAATAAACAAATAGGGGTTCCGCGCACATTT
CCCCGAAAAGTGCCACCTGACGTC
Features (pLannotate 1.2.2; 25 found; start..end, strand, type, name):
     28..80      -  misc_feature   bom (fragment): basis of mobility region from pBR322
    235..614     +  enhancer       CMV enhancer: human cytomegalovirus immediate early enhancer
    615..818     +  promoter       CMV promoter: human cytomegalovirus (CMV) immediate early promoter
    814..847     +  LTR            5' LTR (truncated) (fragment): truncated 5' long terminal repeat (LTR) from HIV-1
    863..881     +  promoter       T7 promoter: promoter for bacteriophage T7 RNA polymerase
   1790..2506    +  CDS            cEGFP: cEGFP is a basic (constitutively fluorescent) green fluorescent protein published in 2008, derived from Aequorea victoria.
   2639..2662    +  CDS            PDGFRβ TM domain (fragment): transmembrane domain from platelet derived growth factor receptor beta
   2672..3339    +  CDS            mScarlet-2I (fragment): mScarlet-I derivative in which the N- and C-termini have been modified to reduce cytotoxicity (Valbuena et al., 2020) preserves the original mammalian codon optimization
   3356..3421    +  CDS            3xFLAG: three tandem FLAG® epitope tags, followed by an enterokinase cleavage site
   3420..3437    +  misc_feature   MCS (fragment): multiple cloning site
   3440..4084    +  CDS            RAB5A: RAB5A_HUMAN - Also known as RAB5. Experimental evidence at protein level: Swiss-Prot protein existence level 1. Small GTPase which cycles between active GTP-bound and inactive GDP-bound states. In its active state, binds to a variety of effector proteins to regulate cellular responses such as of intracellular membrane trafficking, from the formation of transport vesicles to their fusion with membranes. Active GTP-bound form is able to recruit to membranes different sets of downstream effectors directly responsible for vesicle formation, movement, tethering and fusion. RAB5A is required for the
   4125..4349    +  polyA_signal   bGH poly(A) signal: bovine growth hormone polyadenylation signal
   4353..4374    +  promoter       SV40 promoter (fragment): SV40 enhancer and early promoter
   4395..4823    +  rep_origin     f1 ori (sequence partly withheld): f1 bacteriophage origin of replication; arrow indicates direction of (+) strand synthesis
   4837..5166    +  promoter       SV40 promoter: SV40 enhancer and early promoter
   5233..6024    +  CDS            neo: KKA2_KLEPN - Also known as kan, nptII. Experimental evidence at protein level: Swiss-Prot protein existence level 1. Resistance to kanamycin, neomycin, paromomycin, ribostamycin, butirosin and gentamicin B. From Klebsiella pneumoniae.
   6048..6206    +  CDS            ble (fragment): BLE_KLEPN - Experimental evidence at protein level: Swiss-Prot protein existence level 1. Binding protein with a strong affinity to the bleomycin family of antibiotics. Binds to CL990; an antimitotic-antibiotic compound. From Klebsiella pneumoniae.
   6201..6322    +  polyA_signal   SV40 poly(A) signal: SV40 polyadenylation signal
   6395..6411    -  protein_bind   lac operator: The lac repressor binds to the lac operator to inhibit transcription in E. coli. This inhibition can be relieved by adding lactose or isopropyl-β-D-thiogalactopyranoside (IPTG). lac repressor encoded by lacI
   6419..6449    -  promoter       lac promoter: promoter for the E. coli lac operon
   6464..6485    -  protein_bind   CAP binding site: CAP binding activates transcription in the presence of cAMP. E. coli catabolite activator protein
   6498..6590    -  CDS            lacI (fragment): lac repressor; lacI; The lac repressor binds to the lac operator to inhibit transcription in E. coli. This inhibition can be relieved by adding lactose or isopropyl-β-D-thiogalactopyranoside (IPTG).
   6773..7361    -  rep_origin     ori: high-copy-number ColE1/pMB1/pBR322/pUC origin of replication
   7532..8392    -  CDS            AmpR: β-lactamase; bla; confers resistance to ampicillin, carbenicillin, and related antibiotics
   8393..8497    -  promoter       AmpR promoter: bla
