[The description below was written by a language model from this plasmid's Addgene catalogue record and pLannotate feature annotations shown in this document.]
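Description:
pcDNA3.1-iPASnFR-L-mScarlet3-3xFLAG-Rab5 is an 8.5 kb mammalian expression plasmid built on the pcDNA3.1 backbone. It is maintained in E. coli at high copy through a ColE1/pUC-type origin and selected with ampicillin via the AmpR (β-lactamase) cassette. An f1 origin is also present. For mammalian cells, the backbone carries an SV40 early promoter driving the neo gene with an SV40 polyadenylation signal, which allows G418 selection of stable transfectants.

The payload is a single open reading frame driven by the CMV immediate-early enhancer/promoter and terminated by the bGH poly(A) signal, with a T7 promoter just upstream of the coding region. The insert, iPASnFR-L, is a synthetic, genetically encoded fluorescent sensor from a series developed to visualise polyamine levels, uptake and distribution. The annotation tool recognises a GFP-derived segment within it, but the region upstream of that segment is unannotated and the record does not describe the ligand-binding scaffold.

The sensor is followed in frame by the red fluorescent protein mScarlet3 (annotated as a related mScarlet variant), a 3xFLAG epitope, and human RAB5A. RAB5A is a small GTPase involved in membrane trafficking, and its fusion at the C-terminus presumably directs the sensor to Rab5-positive early endosomes. mScarlet3 can plausibly serve as a marker of localisation and expression, or as a reference for the green signal, while 3xFLAG permits antibody detection. A few short hits, such as the HIV LTR, PDGFRβ transmembrane and ble fragments, look like incidental matches rather than functional elements. The construct is suited to transfection-based imaging of polyamines at a defined subcellular compartment.
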