Addgene plasmid #225244: pcDNA3.1-iPASnFR-L-mScarlet3-3xFLAG-Rab5
Depositing lab: Loren Looger. Publication: Genetically encoded fluorescent sensors for visualizing polyamine levels, uptake, and distribution. Tamura R, Chen J, De Jaeger M, Morris JF, Scott DA, Vangheluwe P, Looger LL. bioRxiv 2024.08.21.609037 10.1101/2024.08.21.609037.
Backbone
  Vector backbone: pcDNA3.1
  Vector type: Mammalian Expression
Growth in bacteria
  Bacterial resistance: Ampicillin, 100 μg/mL
  Growth temperature: 37°C
  Growth strain: DH5alpha
  Copy number: High Copy
Gene/Insert
  Gene/Insert name: iPASnFR-L
  Species: Synthetic
  Tag / fusion protein: mScarlet3 (C terminal on insert); 3xFLAG (C terminal on insert)
  Cloning method: Gibson Cloning
Terms and licenses: Academic/Nonprofit Terms; Industry Terms: Not Available to Industry
Depositor comments: Please visit https://doi.org/10.1101/2024.08.21.609037 for bioRxiv preprint.
How to cite: pcDNA3.1-iPASnFR-L-mScarlet3-3xFLAG-Rab5 was a gift from Loren Looger (Addgene plasmid # 225244 ; http://n2t.net/addgene:225244 ; RRID:Addgene_225244)
